Addgene plasmid #107803: pHBS1050 TDP43 RRM-GFP N-Q
Purpose: To test the effect of sequence on TDP43 droplet properties
Depositing lab: Rajat Rohatgi. Depositing organization: Stanford University.
Backbone
  Vector backbone: pCS2-Dest
  Vector type: Mammalian Expression
Growth in bacteria
  Bacterial resistance: Ampicillin, 100 μg/mL
  Growth temperature: 37°C
  Growth strain: DH5alpha
  Copy number: High Copy
Gene/Insert
  Gene/Insert name: TARDBP mutant
  Species: H. sapiens (human)
  Mutation: All asparagine to glutamine in LLPS reporter
  Entrez Gene: TARDBP (a.k.a. ALS10, TDP-43)
  Cloning method: Gibson Cloning
Terms and licenses: Academic/Nonprofit Terms; Industry Terms: Not Available to Industry
How to cite: pHBS1050 TDP43 RRM-GFP N-Q was a gift from Rajat Rohatgi (Addgene plasmid # 107803 ; http://n2t.net/addgene:107803 ; RRID:Addgene_107803)
