[The description below was written by a language model from this plasmid's Addgene catalogue record and pLannotate feature annotations shown in this document.]
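Description:
pHBS1050 TDP43 RRM-GFP N-Q is a mammalian expression plasmid of about 5.7 kb built on the pCS2-Dest backbone. It carries a mutant form of human TARDBP (TDP-43) designed as a reporter of liquid-liquid phase separation. It is propagated in E. coli as a high-copy plasmid through a ColE1/pUC-type origin and selected with ampicillin via the β-lactamase gene. An f1 origin and remnants of the lac region (lac promoter and operator, lacZα and lacI fragments) are carried over from the parent vector.

The expression cassette is driven by the simian cytomegalovirus IE94 enhancer/promoter, which reads across the plasmid's numbering origin into an SP6 promoter and then the insert. The insert is flanked by attB1 and attB2 Gateway sites and followed by an SV40 polyadenylation signal. T7 (partial) and T3 promoters lie downstream in the opposite orientation. SP6 would in principle allow in vitro transcription of sense RNA, a standard feature of pCS2 vectors. Within the attB-flanked region, only a superfolder GFP coding sequence is annotated, with several hundred unannotated bases on either side that presumably hold the TDP-43-derived sequences. The construct name suggests that GFP stands in for the RNA recognition motifs, but the record does not spell out this architecture.

According to the record, every asparagine in the reporter has been changed to glutamine, and the insert was assembled by Gibson cloning. The stated purpose is to test how sequence composition affects the properties of TDP-43 droplets. The depositor and sequencing-derived records differ by only a few bases in length and show the same feature layout.
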