Features (pLannotate 1.2.2; 17 found; start..end, strand, type, name):
     35..53      +  promoter       SP6 promoter: promoter for bacteriophage SP6 RNA polymerase
    108..132     +  protein_bind   attB1: mutant version of attB; recombination site for the Gateway® BP reaction BP Clonase™
    478..1179    +  CDS            Superfolder GFP: Superfolder GFP is a basic (constitutively fluorescent) green fluorescent protein published in 2005, derived from Aequorea victoria. It is reported to be a very rapidly-maturing weak dimer.
   1660..1684    -  protein_bind   attB2: mutant version of attB; recombination site for the Gateway® BP reaction BP Clonase™
   1707..1724    -  promoter       T7 promoter (fragment): promoter for bacteriophage T7 RNA polymerase
   1729..1863    -  polyA_signal   SV40 poly(A) signal: SV40 polyadenylation signal
   1976..1994    -  promoter       T3 promoter: promoter for bacteriophage T3 RNA polymerase
   2039..2055    -  protein_bind   lac operator: The lac repressor binds to the lac operator to inhibit transcription in E. coli. This inhibition can be relieved by adding lactose or isopropyl-β-D-thiogalactopyranoside (IPTG). lac repressor encoded by lacI
   2063..2093    -  promoter       lac promoter: promoter for the E. coli lac operon
   2108..2129    -  protein_bind   CAP binding site: CAP binding activates transcription in the presence of cAMP. E. coli catabolite activator protein
   2142..2234    -  CDS            lacI (fragment): lac repressor; lacI; The lac repressor binds to the lac operator to inhibit transcription in E. coli. This inhibition can be relieved by adding lactose or isopropyl-β-D-thiogalactopyranoside (IPTG).
   2417..3005    -  rep_origin     ori: high-copy-number ColE1/pMB1/pBR322/pUC origin of replication
   3176..4036    -  CDS            AmpR: β-lactamase; bla; confers resistance to ampicillin, carbenicillin, and related antibiotics
   4037..4141    -  promoter       AmpR promoter: bla
   4194..4622    -  rep_origin     f1 ori (sequence partly withheld): f1 bacteriophage origin of replication; arrow indicates direction of (+) strand synthesis
   4627..4693    -  CDS            lacZα (fragment): LacZα fragment of β-galactosidase; lacZ fragment
   4696..5680    +  promoter       CMV IE94 promoter: enhancer/promoter region of simian cytomegalovirus major immediate early transcription unit IE94
>Addgene plasmid #107803 | pHBS1050 TDP43 RRM-GFP N-Q | depositor full sequence | sequence record 203555 | pHBS1050 TDP43 RRM-GFP N-Q sequence 5680 bps
CGCCATTCTGCCTGGGGACGTCGGAGCAAGCTTGATTTAGGTGACACTATAGAATACAAGCTACTTGTTC
TTTTTGCAGGATCCCATCGATTCGAATTCAAGGATCAACAAGTTTGTACAAAAAAGCAGGCTGGCGCCGG
TACCACCGGTGCCACCATGGGATCCATGTCTGAATATATTCGGGTAACCGAAGATGAGAACGATGAGCCC
ATTGAAATACCATCGGAAGACGATGGGACGGTGCTGCTCTCCACGGTTACAGCCCAGTTTCCAGGGGCGT
GTGGGCTTCGCTACAGGAATCCAGTGTCTCAGTGTATGAGAGGTGTCCGGCTGGTAGAAGGAATTCTGCA
TGCCCCAGATGCTGGCTGGGGAAATCTGGTGTATGTTGTCAACTATCCAAAAGATAACAAAAGAAAAATG
GATGAGACAGATGCTTCATCAGCAGTGAAAGTGAAAAGAGCAGTCCAGAAAACATCCAGTAAAGGAGAGG
AACTATTTACAGGTACTGTGCCTATCAAAGTCGAGCTGGACGGCGACGTAAACGGCCACAAGTTCAGCGT
GCGTGGCGAGGGCGAGGGCGATGCCACCGAGGGCAAGCTGACCCTGAAGTTCATCTGCACCACCGGCAAG
CTGCCGGTGCCGTGGCCGACCCTCGTGACCACCCTGACCTACGGCGTGCAGTGCTTCAGCCGCTACCCGG
ACCACATGAAGCGTCACGACTTCTTCAAGTCCGCCATGCCGGAAGGCTACGTCCAGGAGCGCACCATCGA
GTTCAAGGACGACGGCACCTACAAGACCCGCGCGGAGGTGAAGTTCGAGGGCGACACCCTGGTGAACCGC
ATCGAGCTGAAGGGCAACGACTTCAAGGAGGACGGCAACATCCTGGGTCACAAGCTGGAGTACAACCACA
ACAGCCACAACGTCCGTATCGAAGCCGACAAGCAGAAGAACGGCATCAAGGCTAACTTCAAGATCCGCCA
CAACGTTGAGGACGGCAGCCAGCAGGAAGCCGACCACAAACAGCAGAACACCCCGATCGGCGACGGCCCG
GTGCGCCTGCCGGACAACCACTATCTGAGCACCCAGACCACGCTGAGCAAAGACCCGAACGAGAAGCGCG
ATCACATGGTCCTGAAGGAGTTCGTGACGGCAGCCGGTATCACTAAAGGTGAAGATGAAAGTGGATCCAA
TGCCGAACCTAAACACCAATCTCAACGCCAGCTCGAAAGATCCGGAAGGTTCGGCGGCCAGCCGGGGGGG
TTCGGTCAGCAGGGAGGATTTGGTCAAAGTCGCGGTGGAGGCGCGGGATTGGGTCAACAGCAAGGTAGTC
AGATGGGTGGCGGCATGCAGTTTGGCGCCTTCAGTATCCAACCGGCCATGATGGCGGCTGCTCAGGCGGC
GCTTCAATCGAGTTGGGGTATGATGGGGATGTTGGCCAGCCAGCAAAATCAGTCAGGGCCTTCGGGACAA
CAGCAGCAACAGGGTCAGATGCAACGTGAGCCTCAGCAAGCCTTTGGTAGCGGGCAACAGTCTTACTCGG
GGTCCCAGTCCGGAGCGGCGATTGGTTGGGGTTCGGCCAGTCAGGCGGGCTCTGGGTCAGGGTTCCAGGG
CGGATTCGGGTCCAGCATGGATTCAAAGTCAAGCGGATGGGGTATGTAGACCCAGCTTTCTTGTACAAAG
TGGTTGATCCTCTCGAGCCTCTAGAACTATAGTGAGTCGTATTACGTAGATCCAGACATGATAAGATACA
TTGATGAGTTTGGACAAACCACAACTAGAATGCAGTGAAAAAAATGCTTTATTTGTGAAATTTGTGATGC
TATTGCTTTATTTGTAACCATTATAAGCTGCAATAAACAAGTTAACAACAACAATTGCATTCATTTTATG
TTTCAGGTTCAGGGGGAGGTGTGGGAGGTTTTTTAATTCGCGGCCGCGGCGCCAATGCATTGGGCCCGGT
ACCCAGCTTTTGTTCCCTTTAGTGAGGGTTAATTGCGCGCTTGGCGTAATCATGGTCATAGCTGTTTCCT
GTGTGAAATTGTTATCCGCTCACAATTCCACACAACATACGAGCCGGAAGCATAAAGTGTAAAGCCTGGG
GTGCCTAATGAGTGAGCTAACTCACATTAATTGCGTTGCGCTCACTGCCCGCTTTCCAGTCGGGAAACCT
GTCGTGCCAGCTGCATTAATGAATCGGCCAACGCGCGGGGAGAGGCGGTTTGCGTATTGGGCGCTCTTCC
GCTTCCTCGCTCACTGACTCGCTGCGCTCGGTCGTTCGGCTGCGGCGAGCGGTATCAGCTCACTCAAAGG
CGGTAATACGGTTATCCACAGAATCAGGGGATAACGCAGGAAAGAACATGTGAGCAAAAGGCCAGCAAAA
GGCCAGGAACCGTAAAAAGGCCGCGTTGCTGGCGTTTTTCCATAGGCTCCGCCCCCCTGACGAGCATCAC
AAAAATCGACGCTCAAGTCAGAGGTGGCGAAACCCGACAGGACTATAAAGATACCAGGCGTTTCCCCCTG
GAAGCTCCCTCGTGCGCTCTCCTGTTCCGACCCTGCCGCTTACCGGATACCTGTCCGCCTTTCTCCCTTC
GGGAAGCGTGGCGCTTTCTCATAGCTCACGCTGTAGGTATCTCAGTTCGGTGTAGGTCGTTCGCTCCAAG
CTGGGCTGTGTGCACGAACCCCCCGTTCAGCCCGACCGCTGCGCCTTATCCGGTAACTATCGTCTTGAGT
CCAACCCGGTAAGACACGACTTATCGCCACTGGCAGCAGCCACTGGTAACAGGATTAGCAGAGCGAGGTA
TGTAGGCGGTGCTACAGAGTTCTTGAAGTGGTGGCCTAACTACGGCTACACTAGAAGGACAGTATTTGGT
ATCTGCGCTCTGCTGAAGCCAGTTACCTTCGGAAAAAGAGTTGGTAGCTCTTGATCCGGCAAACAAACCA
CCGCTGGTAGCGGTGGTTTTTTTGTTTGCAAGCAGCAGATTACGCGCAGAAAAAAAGGATCTCAAGAAGA
TCCTTTGATCTTTTCTACGGGGTCTGACGCTCAGTGGAACGAAAACTCACGTTAAGGGATTTTGGTCATG
AGATTATCAAAAAGGATCTTCACCTAGATCCTTTTAAATTAAAAATGAAGTTTTAAATCAATCTAAAGTA
TATATGAGTAAACTTGGTCTGACAGTTACCAATGCTTAATCAGTGAGGCACCTATCTCAGCGATCTGTCT
ATTTCGTTCATCCATAGTTGCCTGACTCCCCGTCGTGTAGATAACTACGATACGGGAGGGCTTACCATCT
GGCCCCAGTGCTGCAATGATACCGCGAGACCCACGCTCACCGGCTCCAGATTTATCAGCAATAAACCAGC
CAGCCGGAAGGGCCGAGCGCAGAAGTGGTCCTGCAACTTTATCCGCCTCCATCCAGTCTATTAATTGTTG
CCGGGAAGCTAGAGTAAGTAGTTCGCCAGTTAATAGTTTGCGCAACGTTGTTGCCATTGCTACAGGCATC
GTGGTGTCACGCTCGTCGTTTGGTATGGCTTCATTCAGCTCCGGTTCCCAACGATCAAGGCGAGTTACAT
GATCCCCCATGTTGTGCAAAAAAGCGGTTAGCTCCTTCGGTCCTCCGATCGTTGTCAGAAGTAAGTTGGC
CGCAGTGTTATCACTCATGGTTATGGCAGCACTGCATAATTCTCTTACTGTCATGCCATCCGTAAGATGC
TTTTCTGTGACTGGTGAGTACTCAACCAAGTCATTCTGAGAATAGTGTATGCGGCGACCGAGTTGCTCTT
GCCCGGCGTCAATACGGGATAATACCGCGCCACATAGCAGAACTTTAAAAGTGCTCATCATTGGAAAACG
TTCTTCGGGGCGAAAACTCTCAAGGATCTTACCGCTGTTGAGATCCAGTTCGATGTAACCCACTCGTGCA
CCCAACTGATCTTCAGCATCTTTTACTTTCACCAGCGTTTCTGGGTGAGCAAAAACAGGAAGGCAAAATG
CCGCAAAAAAGGGAATAAGGGCGACACGGAAATGTTGAATACTCATACTCTTCCTTTTTCAATATTATTG
AAGCATTTATCAGGGTTATTGTCTCATGAGCGGATACATATTTGAATGTATTTAGAAAAATAAACAAATA
GGGGTTCCGCGCACATTTCCCCGAAAAGTGCCACCTAAATTGTAAGCGTTAATATTTTGTTAAAATTCGC
GTTAAATTTTTGTTAAATCAGCTCATTTTTTAACCAATAGGCCGAAATCGGCAAAATCCCTTATAAATCA
AAAGAATAGACCGAGATAGGGT
[37 nt withheld, positions 4293-4329]
AAAGAACGTGGACTCCAACGTCAAAGG
[49 nt withheld, positions 4357-4405]
T
[91 nt withheld, positions 4407-4497]
G
[124 nt withheld, positions 4499-4622]
CCCATTCGCCATTCAGGCTGCGCAACTGTTGGGAAGGGCGATCGGTGCGGGCCTCTTCGCTATTACGCCA
GTCGACCATAGCCAATTCAATATGGCGTATATGGACTCATGCCAATTCAATATGGTGGATCTGGACCTGT
GCCAATTCAATATGGCGTATATGGACTCGTGCCAATTCAATATGGTGGATCTGGACCCCAGCCAATTCAA
TATGGCGGACTTGGCACCATGCCAATTCAATATGGCGGACTTGGCACTGTGCCAACTGGGGAGGGGTCTA
CTTGGCACGGTGCCAAGTTTGAGGAGGGGTCTTGGCCCTGTGCCAAGTCCGCCATATTGAATTGGCATGG
TGCCAATAATGGCGGCCATATTGGCTATATGCCAGGATCAATATATAGGCAATATCCAATATGGCCCTAT
GCCAATATGGCTATTGGCCAGGTTCAATACTATGTATTGGCCCTATGCCATATAGTATTCCATATATGGG
TTTTCCTATTGACGTAGATAGCCCCTCCCAATGGGCGGTCCCATATACCATATATGGGGCTTCCTAATAC
CGCCCATAGCCACTCCCCCATTGACGTCAATGGTCTCTATATATGGTCTTTCCTATTGACGTCATATGGG
CGGTCCTATTGACGTATATGGCGCCTCCCCCATTGACGTCAATTACGGTAAATGGCCCGCCTGGCTCAAT
GCCCATTGACGTCAATAGGACCACCCACCATTGACGTCAATGGGATGGCTCATTGCCCATTCATATCCGT
TCTCACGCCCCCTATTGACGTCAATGACGGTAAATGGCCCACTTGGCAGTACATCAATATCTATTAATAG
TAACTTGGCAAGTACATTACTATTGGAAGGACGCCAGGGTACATTGGCAGTACTCCCATTGACGTCAATG
GCGGTAAATGGCCCGCGATGGCTGCCAAGTACATCCCCATTGACGTCAATGGGGAGGGGCAATGACGCAA
ATGGGCGTTCCATTGACGTAAATGGGCGGTAGGCGTGCCTAATGGGAGGTCTATATAAGCAATGCTCGTT
TAGGGAAC
