Features (pLannotate 1.2.2; 17 found; start..end, strand, type, name):
     26..44      +  promoter       SP6 promoter: promoter for bacteriophage SP6 RNA polymerase
     99..123     +  protein_bind   attB1: mutant version of attB; recombination site for the Gateway® BP reaction BP Clonase™
    469..1170    +  CDS            Superfolder GFP: Superfolder GFP is a basic (constitutively fluorescent) green fluorescent protein published in 2005, derived from Aequorea victoria. It is reported to be a very rapidly-maturing weak dimer.
   1651..1675    -  protein_bind   attB2: mutant version of attB; recombination site for the Gateway® BP reaction BP Clonase™
   1698..1715    -  promoter       T7 promoter (fragment): promoter for bacteriophage T7 RNA polymerase
   1720..1854    -  polyA_signal   SV40 poly(A) signal: SV40 polyadenylation signal
   1967..1985    -  promoter       T3 promoter: promoter for bacteriophage T3 RNA polymerase
   2030..2046    -  protein_bind   lac operator: The lac repressor binds to the lac operator to inhibit transcription in E. coli. This inhibition can be relieved by adding lactose or isopropyl-β-D-thiogalactopyranoside (IPTG). lac repressor encoded by lacI
   2054..2084    -  promoter       lac promoter: promoter for the E. coli lac operon
   2099..2120    -  protein_bind   CAP binding site: CAP binding activates transcription in the presence of cAMP. E. coli catabolite activator protein
   2133..2225    -  CDS            lacI (fragment): lac repressor; lacI; The lac repressor binds to the lac operator to inhibit transcription in E. coli. This inhibition can be relieved by adding lactose or isopropyl-β-D-thiogalactopyranoside (IPTG).
   2408..2996    -  rep_origin     ori: high-copy-number ColE1/pMB1/pBR322/pUC origin of replication
   3167..4027    -  CDS            AmpR: β-lactamase; bla; confers resistance to ampicillin, carbenicillin, and related antibiotics
   4028..4132    -  promoter       AmpR promoter: bla
   4185..4613    -  rep_origin     f1 ori (sequence partly withheld): f1 bacteriophage origin of replication; arrow indicates direction of (+) strand synthesis
   4618..4684    -  CDS            lacZα (fragment): LacZα fragment of β-galactosidase; lacZ fragment
   4691..5668    +  promoter       CMV IE94 promoter: enhancer/promoter region of simian cytomegalovirus major immediate early transcription unit IE94
>Addgene plasmid #107803 | pHBS1050 TDP43 RRM-GFP N-Q | addgene full sequence | sequence record 207915 | Addgene NGS Result
GCCTGGGGACGTCGGAGCAAGCTTGATTTAGGTGACACTATAGAATACAAGCTACTTGTTCTTTTTGCAG
GATCCCATCGATTCGAATTCAAGGATCAACAAGTTTGTACAAAAAAGCAGGCTGGCGCCGGTACCACCGG
TGCCACCATGGGATCCATGTCTGAATATATTCGGGTAACCGAAGATGAGAACGATGAGCCCATTGAAATA
CCATCGGAAGACGATGGGACGGTGCTGCTCTCCACGGTTACAGCCCAGTTTCCAGGGGCGTGTGGGCTTC
GCTACAGGAATCCAGTGTCTCAGTGTATGAGAGGTGTCCGGCTGGTAGAAGGAATTCTGCATGCCCCAGA
TGCTGGCTGGGGAAATCTGGTGTATGTTGTCAACTATCCAAAAGATAACAAAAGAAAAATGGATGAGACA
GATGCTTCATCAGCAGTGAAAGTGAAAAGAGCAGTCCAGAAAACATCCAGTAAAGGAGAGGAACTATTTA
CAGGTACTGTGCCTATCAAAGTCGAGCTGGACGGCGACGTAAACGGCCACAAGTTCAGCGTGCGTGGCGA
GGGCGAGGGCGATGCCACCGAGGGCAAGCTGACCCTGAAGTTCATCTGCACCACCGGCAAGCTGCCGGTG
CCGTGGCCGACCCTCGTGACCACCCTGACCTACGGCGTGCAGTGCTTCAGCCGCTACCCGGACCACATGA
AGCGTCACGACTTCTTCAAGTCCGCCATGCCGGAAGGCTACGTCCAGGAGCGCACCATCGAGTTCAAGGA
CGACGGCACCTACAAGACCCGCGCGGAGGTGAAGTTCGAGGGCGACACCCTGGTGAACCGCATCGAGCTG
AAGGGCAACGACTTCAAGGAGGACGGCAACATCCTGGGTCACAAGCTGGAGTACAACCACAACAGCCACA
ACGTCCGTATCGAAGCCGACAAGCAGAAGAACGGCATCAAGGCTAACTTCAAGATCCGCCACAACGTTGA
GGACGGCAGCCAGCAGGAAGCCGACCACAAACAGCAGAACACCCCGATCGGCGACGGCCCGGTGCGCCTG
CCGGACAACCACTATCTGAGCACCCAGACCACGCTGAGCAAAGACCCGAACGAGAAGCGCGATCACATGG
TCCTGAAGGAGTTCGTGACGGCAGCCGGTATCACTAAAGGTGAAGATGAAAGTGGATCCAATGCCGAACC
TAAACACCAATCTCAACGCCAGCTCGAAAGATCCGGAAGGTTCGGCGGCCAGCCGGGGGGGTTCGGTCAG
CAGGGAGGATTTGGTCAAAGTCGCGGTGGAGGCGCGGGATTGGGTCAACAGCAAGGTAGTCAGATGGGTG
GCGGCATGCAGTTTGGCGCCTTCAGTATCCAACCGGCCATGATGGCGGCTGCTCAGGCGGCGCTTCAATC
GAGTTGGGGTATGATGGGGATGTTGGCCAGCCAGCAAAATCAGTCAGGGCCTTCGGGACAACAGCAGCAA
CAGGGTCAGATGCAACGTGAGCCTCAGCAAGCCTTTGGTAGCGGGCAACAGTCTTACTCGGGGTCCCAGT
CCGGAGCGGCGATTGGTTGGGGTTCGGCCAGTCAGGCGGGCTCTGGGTCAGGGTTCCAGGGCGGATTCGG
GTCCAGCATGGATTCAAAGTCAAGCGGATGGGGTATGTAGACCCAGCTTTCTTGTACAAAGTGGTTGATC
CTCTCGAGCCTCTAGAACTATAGTGAGTCGTATTACGTAGATCCAGACATGATAAGATACATTGATGAGT
TTGGACAAACCACAACTAGAATGCAGTGAAAAAAATGCTTTATTTGTGAAATTTGTGATGCTATTGCTTT
ATTTGTAACCATTATAAGCTGCAATAAACAAGTTAACAACAACAATTGCATTCATTTTATGTTTCAGGTT
CAGGGGGAGGTGTGGGAGGTTTTTTAATTCGCGGCCGCGGCGCCAATGCATTGGGCCCGGTACCCAGCTT
TTGTTCCCTTTAGTGAGGGTTAATTGCGCGCTTGGCGTAATCATGGTCATAGCTGTTTCCTGTGTGAAAT
TGTTATCCGCTCACAATTCCACACAACATACGAGCCGGGAGCATAAAGTGTAAAGCCTGGGGTGCCTAAT
GAGTGAGCTAACTCACATTAATTGCGTTGCGCTCACTGCCCGCTTTCCAGTCGGGAAACCTGTCGTGCCA
GCTGCATTAATGAATCGGCCAACGCGCGGGGAGAGGCGGTTTGCGTATTGGGCGCTCTTCCGCTTCCTCG
CTCACTGACTCGCTGCGCTCGGTCGTTCGGCTGCGGCGAGCGGTATCAGCTCACTCAAAGGCGGTAATAC
GGTTATCCACAGAATCAGGGGATAACGCAGGAAAGAACATGTGAGCAAAAGGCCAGCAAAAGGCCAGGAA
CCGTAAAAAGGCCGCGTTGCTGGCGTTTTTCCATAGGCTCCGCCCCCCTGACGAGCATCACAAAAATCGA
CGCTCAAGTCAGAGGTGGCGAAACCCGACAGGACTATAAAGATACCAGGCGTTTCCCCCTGGAAGCTCCC
TCGTGCGCTCTCCTGTTCCGACCCTGCCGCTTACCGGATACCTGTCCGCCTTTCTCCCTTCGGGAAGCGT
GGCGCTTTCTCATAGCTCACGCTGTAGGTATCTCAGTTCGGTGTAGGTCGTTCGCTCCAAGCTGGGCTGT
GTGCACGAACCCCCCGTTCAGCCCGACCGCTGCGCCTTATCCGGTAACTATCGTCTTGAGTCCAACCCGG
TAAGACACGACTTATCGCCACTGGCAGCAGCCACTGGTAACAGGATTAGCAGAGCGAGGTATGTAGGCGG
TGCTACAGAGTTCTTGAAGTGGTGGCCTAACTACGGCTACACTAGAAGAACAGTATTTGGTATCTGCGCT
CTGCTGAAGCCAGTTACCTTCGGAAAAAGAGTTGGTAGCTCTTGATCCGGCAAACAAACCACCGCTGGTA
GCGGTGGTTTTTTTGTTTGCAAGCAGCAGATTACGCGCAGAAAAAAAGGATCTCAAGAAGATCCTTTGAT
CTTTTCTACGGGGTCTGACGCTCAGTGGAACGAAAACTCACGTTAAGGGATTTTGGTCATGAGATTATCA
AAAAGGATCTTCACCTAGATCCTTTTAAATTAAAAATGAAGTTTTAAATCAATCTAAAGTATATATGAGT
AAACTTGGTCTGACAGTTACCAATGCTTAATCAGTGAGGCACCTATCTCAGCGATCTGTCTATTTCGTTC
ATCCATAGTTGCCTGACTCCCCGTCGTGTAGATAACTACGATACGGGAGGGCTTACCATCTGGCCCCAGT
GCTGCAATGATACCGCGAGACCCACGCTCACCGGCTCCAGATTTATCAGCAATAAACCAGCCAGCCGGAA
GGGCCGAGCGCAGAAGTGGTCCTGCAACTTTATCCGCCTCCATCCAGTCTATTAATTGTTGCCGGGAAGC
TAGAGTAAGTAGTTCGCCAGTTAATAGTTTGCGCAACGTTGTTGCCATTGCTACAGGCATCGTGGTGTCA
CGCTCGTCGTTTGGTATGGCTTCATTCAGCTCCGGTTCCCAACGATCAAGGCGAGTTACATGATCCCCCA
TGTTGTGCAAAAAAGCGGTTAGCTCCTTCGGTCCTCCGATCGTTGTCAGAAGTAAGTTGGCCGCAGTGTT
ATCACTCATGGTTATGGCAGCACTGCATAATTCTCTTACTGTCATGCCATCCGTAAGATGCTTTTCTGTG
ACTGGTGAGTACTCAACCAAGTCATTCTGAGAATAGTGTATGCGGCGACCGAGTTGCTCTTGCCCGGCGT
CAATACGGGATAATACCGCGCCACATAGCAGAACTTTAAAAGTGCTCATCATTGGAAAACGTTCTTCGGG
GCGAAAACTCTCAAGGATCTTACCGCTGTTGAGATCCAGTTCGATGTAACCCACTCGTGCACCCAACTGA
TCTTCAGCATCTTTTACTTTCACCAGCGTTTCTGGGTGAGCAAAAACAGGAAGGCAAAATGCCGCAAAAA
AGGGAATAAGGGCGACACGGAAATGTTGAATACTCATACTCTTCCTTTTTCAATATTATTGAAGCATTTA
TCAGGGTTATTGTCTCATGAGCGGATACATATTTGAATGTATTTAGAAAAATAAACAAATAGGGGTTCCG
CGCACATTTCCCCGAAAAGTGCCACCTAAATTGTAAGCGTTAATATTTTGTTAAAATTCGCGTTAAATTT
TTGTTAAATCAGCTCATTTTTTAACCAATAGGCCGAAATCGGCAAAATCCCTTATAAATCAAAAGAATAG
ACCGAGATAGGGT
[37 nt withheld, positions 4284-4320]
AAAGAACGTGGACTCCAACGTCAAAGG
[49 nt withheld, positions 4348-4396]
T
[91 nt withheld, positions 4398-4488]
G
[124 nt withheld, positions 4490-4613]
CCCATTCGCCATTCAGGCTGCGCAACTGTTGGGAAGGGCGATCGGTGCGGGCCTCTTCGCTATTACGCCA
GTCGACCGCCAATTCAATATGGCGTATATGGACTCATGCCAATTCAATATGGTGGATCTGGACCTGTGCC
AATTCAATATGGCGTATATGGACTCGTGCCAATTCAATATGGTGGATCTGGACCCCAGCCAATTCAATAT
GGCGGACTTGGCACCATGCCAATTCAATATGGCGGACCTGGCACTGTGCCAACTGGGGAGGGGTCTACTT
GGCACGGTGCCAAGTTTGAGGAGGGGTCTTGGCCCTGTGCCAAGTCCGCCATATTGAATTGGCATGGTGC
CAATAATGGCGGCCATATTGGCTATATGCCAGGATCAATATATAGGCAATATCCAATATGGCCCTATGCC
AATATGGCTATTGGCCAGGTTCAATACTATGTATTGGCCCTATGCCATATAGTATTCCATATATGGGTTT
TCCTATTGACGTAGATAGCCCCTCCCAATGGGCGGTCCCATATACCATATATGGGGCTTCCTAATACCGC
CCATAGCCACTCCCCCATTGACGTCAATGGTCTCTATATATGGTCTTTCCTATTGACGTCATATGGGCGG
TCCTATTGACGTATATGGCGCCTCCCCCATTGACGTCAATTACGGTAAATGGCCCGCCTGGCTCAATGCC
CATTGACGTCAATAGGACCACCCACCATTGACGTCAATGGGATGGCTCATTGCCCATTCATATCCGTTCT
CACGCCCCCTATTGACGTCAATGACGGTAAATGGCCCACTTGGCAGTACATCAATATCTATTAATAGTAA
CTTGGCAAGTACATTACTATTGGAAGTACGCCAGGGTACATTGGCAGTACTCCCATTGACGTCAATGGCG
GTAAATGGCCCGCGATGGCTGCCAAGTACATCCCCATTGACGTCAATGGGGAGGGGCAATGACGCAAATG
GGCGTTCCATTGACGTAAATGGGCGGTAGGCGTGCCTAATGGGAGGTCTATATAAGCAATGCTCGTTTAG
GGAACCGCCATTCT
